Addgene plasmid #166725: pGMC00007
Purpose: non targeting sgRNA
Depositing lab: Raj Chari. Depositing organization: Frederick National Laboratory. Publication: Metabolic plasticity of IDH1-mutant glioma cell lines is responsible for low sensitivity to glutaminase inhibition. Ruiz-Rodado V, Lita A, Dowdy T, Celiku O, Saldana AC, Wang H, Yang CZ, Chari R, Li A, Zhang W, Song H, Zhang M, Ahn S, Davis D, Chen X, Zhuang Z, Herold-Mende C, Walters KJ, Gilbert MR, Larion M. Cancer Metab. 2020 Oct 21;8:23. doi: 10.1186/s40170-020-00229-2. eCollection 2020. PubMed 33101674.
Backbone
  Vector backbone: Lenti-CRISPR-V2
  Vector type: Mammalian Expression, Lentiviral, CRISPR
  Selectable markers: Puromycin
Growth in bacteria
  Bacterial resistance: Ampicillin, 100 μg/mL
  Growth temperature: 37°C
  Growth strain: NEB Stable
  Copy number: High Copy
Gene/Insert
  Gene/Insert name: Non-targeting guide
  gRNA/shRNA sequence: GTGTCGTGATGCGTAGACGG
Terms and licenses: Academic/Nonprofit Terms; Industry Terms: Not Available to Industry
How to cite: pGMC00007 was a gift from Raj Chari (Addgene plasmid # 166725 ; http://n2t.net/addgene:166725 ; RRID:Addgene_166725)
