[The description below was written by a language model from this plasmid's Addgene catalogue record and pLannotate feature annotations shown in this document.]
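Description:
pGMC00007 is a third-generation-style, self-inactivating HIV-1 lentiviral CRISPR plasmid built on the Lenti-CRISPR-V2 backbone, carrying a non-targeting guide RNA together with Cas9 in a single all-in-one vector. It is maintained in E. coli as a high-copy plasmid through a ColE1/pUC-type origin with ampicillin selection (AmpR), and it also carries an f1 origin. Outside the viral region the backbone includes an SV40/EM7-driven bleomycin/Zeocin resistance cassette with an SV40 poly(A) signal, although the catalogue lists only puromycin as the selectable marker for mammalian cells.

The transfer genome is transcribed in packaging cells from a CMV enhancer/promoter fused to a truncated 5' LTR. It contains the Ψ packaging signal with a gag fragment, the RRE for Rev-dependent nuclear export, the cPPT/CTS, a WPRE to boost transcript expression, and a ΔU3 3' LTR followed by a bGH poly(A) signal. Within this frame, a human U6 RNA polymerase III promoter drives the non-targeting spacer joined to the Streptococcus pyogenes gRNA scaffold. A separate EF-1α core promoter drives S. pyogenes Cas9, followed by a puromycin N-acetyltransferase coding sequence. The feature table does not annotate the linker between Cas9 and the puromycin marker, so the way the two are co-expressed is not stated.

Because the guide is designated non-targeting, the construct serves as a negative control for Cas9 knockout experiments. It allows transduced, puromycin-selected mammalian cells to be compared with cells receiving gene-specific guides in the same backbone. The associated publication concerns metabolism in IDH1-mutant glioma cell lines.
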