Features (pLannotate 1.2.2; 33 found; start..end, strand, type, name):
      1..380     +  enhancer       CMV enhancer: human cytomegalovirus immediate early enhancer
    381..580     +  promoter       CMV promoter: human cytomegalovirus (CMV) immediate early promoter
    598..778     +  LTR            5' LTR (truncated): truncated 5' long terminal repeat (LTR) from HIV-1
    825..950     +  misc_feature   HIV-1 Ψ: packaging signal of human immunodeficiency virus type 1
    934..1297    +  CDS            HIV-1 gag (fragment): gag protein from human immunodeficiency virus 1; gag
   1443..1676    +  misc_feature   RRE: The Rev response element (RRE) of HIV-1 allows for Rev-dependent mRNA export from the nucleus to the cytoplasm.
   2053..2153    +  CDS            Rev (fragment): human immunodeficiency virus 1 (HIV-1) Rev protein; rev; enhances nuclear export of unspliced and incompletely spliced viral mRNAs
   2203..2320    +  misc_feature   cPPT/CTS: central polypurine tract and central termination sequence of HIV-1
   2371..2611    +  promoter       U6 promoter: RNA polymerase III promoter for human U6 snRNA
   2641..2716    +  misc_RNA       gRNA scaffold: guide RNA scaffold for the Streptococcus pyogenes CRISPR/Cas9 system
   2734..2752    +  CDS            small t antigen (fragment): SV40 (simian virus 40) small t antigen
   2778..2989    +  promoter       EF-1α core promoter: core promoter for human elongation factor EF-1α
   3014..7117    +  CDS            Cas9: Cas9 (Csn1) endonuclease from the Streptococcus pyogenes Type II CRISPR/Cas system generates RNA-guided double strand breaks in DNA
   7255..7852    +  CDS            PuroR (fragment): puromycin N-acetyltransferase; pac from Streptomyces; confers resistance to puromycin
   7868..8456    +  misc_feature   WPRE: woodchuck hepatitis virus posttranscriptional regulatory element
   8507..8526    +  misc_feature   cPPT/CTS (fragment): central polypurine tract and central termination sequence of HIV-1
   8528..8761    +  LTR            3' LTR (ΔU3): self-inactivating 3' long terminal repeat (LTR) from HIV-1
   8793..9017    +  polyA_signal   bGH poly(A) signal: bovine growth hormone polyadenylation signal
   9021..9042    +  promoter       SV40 promoter (fragment): SV40 enhancer and early promoter
   9063..9491    +  rep_origin     f1 ori (sequence partly withheld): f1 bacteriophage origin of replication; arrow indicates direction of (+) strand synthesis
   9505..9834    +  promoter       SV40 promoter: SV40 enhancer and early promoter
   9882..9929    +  promoter       EM7 promoter: synthetic bacterial promoter&nbsp
   9948..10322   +  CDS            BleoR: antibiotic-binding protein; Sh ble from Streptoalloteichus hindustanus; confers resistance to bleomycin, phleomycin, and Zeocin™
  10332..10457   +  CDS            ble (fragment): BLE_KLEPN - Experimental evidence at protein level: Swiss-Prot protein existence level 1. Binding protein with a strong affinity to the bleomycin family of antibiotics. Binds to CL990; an antimitotic-antibiotic compound. From Klebsiella pneumoniae.
  10452..10573   +  polyA_signal   SV40 poly(A) signal: SV40 polyadenylation signal
  10644..10666   -  protein_bind   lac operator (fragment): The lac repressor binds to the lac operator to inhibit transcription in E. coli. This inhibition can be relieved by adding lactose or isopropyl-β-D-thiogalactopyranoside (IPTG). lac repressor encoded by lacI
  10670..10700   -  promoter       lac promoter: promoter for the E. coli lac operon
  10715..10736   -  protein_bind   CAP binding site: CAP binding activates transcription in the presence of cAMP. E. coli catabolite activator protein
  10749..10841   -  CDS            lacI (fragment): lac repressor; lacI; The lac repressor binds to the lac operator to inhibit transcription in E. coli. This inhibition can be relieved by adding lactose or isopropyl-β-D-thiogalactopyranoside (IPTG).
  11024..11612   -  rep_origin     ori: high-copy-number ColE1/pMB1/pBR322/pUC origin of replication
  11783..12643   -  CDS            AmpR: β-lactamase; bla; confers resistance to ampicillin, carbenicillin, and related antibiotics
  12644..12748   -  promoter       AmpR promoter: bla
  12807..12859   -  misc_feature   bom (fragment): basis of mobility region from pBR322
>Addgene plasmid #166725 | pGMC00007 | addgene full sequence | sequence record 334562 | Addgene NGS Result
GACATTGATTATTGACTAGTTATTAATAGTAATCAATTACGGGGTCATTAGTTCATAGCCCATATATGGA
GTTCCGCGTTACATAACTTACGGTAAATGGCCCGCCTGGCTGACCGCCCAACGACCCCCGCCCATTGACG
TCAATAATGACGTATGTTCCCATAGTAACGCCAATAGGGACTTTCCATTGACGTCAATGGGTGGAGTATT
TACGGTAAACTGCCCACTTGGCAGTACATCAAGTGTATCATATGCCAAGTACGCCCCCTATTGACGTCAA
TGACGGTAAATGGCCCGCCTGGCATTATGCCCAGTACATGACCTTATGGGACTTTCCTACTTGGCAGTAC
ATCTACGTATTAGTCATCGCTATTACCATGGTGATGCGGTTTTGGCAGTACATCAATGGGCGTGGATAGC
GGTTTGACTCACGGGGATTTCCAAGTCTCCACCCCATTGACGTCAATGGGAGTTTGTTTTGGCACCAAAA
TCAACGGGACTTTCCAAAATGTCGTAACAACTCCGCCCCATTGACGCAAATGGGCGGTAGGCGTGTACGG
TGGGAGGTCTATATAAGCAGCGCGTTTTGCCTGTACTGGGTCTCTCTGGTTAGACCAGATCTGAGCCTGG
GAGCTCTCTGGCTAACTAGGGAACCCACTGCTTAAGCCTCAATAAAGCTTGCCTTGAGTGCTTCAAGTAG
TGTGTGCCCGTCTGTTGTGTGACTCTGGTAACTAGAGATCCCTCAGACCCTTTTAGTCAGTGTGGAAAAT
CTCTAGCAGTGGCGCCCGAACAGGGACTTGAAAGCGAAAGGGAAACCAGAGGAGCTCTCTCGACGCAGGA
CTCGGCTTGCTGAAGCGCGCACGGCAAGAGGCGAGGGGCGGCGACTGGTGAGTACGCCAAAAATTTTGAC
TAGCGGAGGCTAGAAGGAGAGAGATGGGTGCGAGAGCGTCAGTATTAAGCGGGGGAGAATTAGATCGCGA
TGGGAAAAAATTCGGTTAAGGCCAGGGGGAAAGAAAAAATATAAATTAAAACATATAGTATGGGCAAGCA
GGGAGCTAGAACGATTCGCAGTTAATCCTGGCCTGTTAGAAACATCAGAAGGCTGTAGACAAATACTGGG
ACAGCTACAACCATCCCTTCAGACAGGATCAGAAGAACTTAGATCATTATATAATACAGTAGCAACCCTC
TATTGTGTGCATCAAAGGATAGAGATAAAAGACACCAAGGAAGCTTTAGACAAGATAGAGGAAGAGCAAA
ACAAAAGTAAGACCACCGCACAGCAAGCGGCCGCTGATCTTCAGACCTGGAGGAGGAGATATGAGGGACA
ATTGGAGAAGTGAATTATATAAATATAAAGTAGTAAAAATTGAACCATTAGGAGTAGCACCCACCAAGGC
AAAGAGAAGAGTGGTGCAGAGAGAAAAAAGAGCAGTGGGAATAGGAGCTTTGTTCCTTGGGTTCTTGGGA
GCAGCAGGAAGCACTATGGGCGCAGCGTCAATGACGCTGACGGTACAGGCCAGACAATTATTGTCTGGTA
TAGTGCAGCAGCAGAACAATTTGCTGAGGGCTATTGAGGCGCAACAGCATCTGTTGCAACTCACAGTCTG
GGGCATCAAGCAGCTCCAGGCAAGAATCCTGGCTGTGGAAAGATACCTAAAGGATCAACAGCTCCTGGGG
ATTTGGGGTTGCTCTGGAAAACTCATTTGCACCACTGCTGTGCCTTGGAATGCTAGTTGGAGTAATAAAT
CTCTGGAACAGATTTGGAATCACACGACCTGGATGGAGTGGGACAGAGAAATTAACAATTACACAAGCTT
AATACACTCCTTAATTGAAGAATCGCAAAACCAGCAAGAAAAGAATGAACAAGAATTATTGGAATTAGAT
AAATGGGCAAGTTTGTGGAATTGGTTTAACATAACAAATTGGCTGTGGTATATAAAATTATTCATAATGA
TAGTAGGAGGCTTGGTAGGTTTAAGAATAGTTTTTGCTGTACTTTCTATAGTGAATAGAGTTAGGCAGGG
ATATTCACCATTATCGTTTCAGACCCACCTCCCAACCCCGAGGGGACCCGACAGGCCCGAAGGAATAGAA
GAAGAAGGTGGAGAGAGAGACAGAGACAGATCCATTCGATTAGTGAACGGATCGGCACTGCGTGCGCCAA
TTCTGCAGACAAATGGCAGTATTCATCCACAATTTTAAAAGAAAAGGGGGGATTGGGGGGTACAGTGCAG
GGGAAAGAATAGTAGACATAATAGCAACAGACATACAAACTAAAGAATTACAAAAACAAATTACAAAAAT
TCAAAATTTTCGGGTTTATTACAGGGACAGCAGAGATCCAGTTTGGTTAATTAAGGTACCGAGGGCCTAT
TTCCCATGATTCCTTCATATTTGCATATACGATACAAGGCTGTTAGAGAGATAATTAGAATTAATTTGAC
TGTAAACACAAAGATATTAGTACAAAATACGTGACGTAGAAAGTAATAATTTCTTGGGTAGTTTGCAGTT
TTAAAATTATGTTTTAAAATGGACTATCATATGCTTACCGTAACTTGAAAGTATTTCGATTTCTTGGCTT
TATATATCTTGTGGAAAGGACGAAACACCGGTGTCGTGATGCGTAGACGGGTTTTAGAGCTAGAAATAGC
AAGTTAAAATAAGGCTAGTCCGTTATCAACTTGAAAAAGTGGCACCGAGTCGGTGCTTTTTTGAATTCGC
TAGCTAGGTCTTGAAAGGAGTGGGAATTGGCTCCGGTGCCCGTCAGTGGGCAGAGCGCACATCGCCCACA
GTCCCCGAGAAGTTGGGGGGAGGGGTCGGCAATTGATCCGGTGCCTAGAGAAGGTGGCGCGGGGTAAACT
GGGAAAGTGATGTCGTGTACTGGCTCCGCCTTTTTCCCGAGGGTGGGGGAGAACCGTATATAAGTGCAGT
AGTCGCCGTGAACGTTCTTTTTCGCAACGGGTTTGCCGCCAGAACACAGGACCGGTTCTAGAGCGCTGCC
ACCATGGACAAGAAGTACAGCATCGGCCTGGACATCGGCACCAACTCTGTGGGCTGGGCCGTGATCACCG
ACGAGTACAAGGTGCCCAGCAAGAAATTCAAGGTGCTGGGCAACACCGACCGGCACAGCATCAAGAAGAA
CCTGATCGGAGCCCTGCTGTTCGACAGCGGCGAAACAGCCGAGGCCACCCGGCTGAAGAGAACCGCCAGA
AGAAGATACACCAGACGGAAGAACCGGATCTGCTATCTGCAAGAGATCTTCAGCAACGAGATGGCCAAGG
TGGACGACAGCTTCTTCCACAGACTGGAAGAGTCCTTCCTGGTGGAAGAGGATAAGAAGCACGAGCGGCA
CCCCATCTTCGGCAACATCGTGGACGAGGTGGCCTACCACGAGAAGTACCCCACCATCTACCACCTGAGA
AAGAAACTGGTGGACAGCACCGACAAGGCCGACCTGCGGCTGATCTATCTGGCCCTGGCCCACATGATCA
AGTTCCGGGGCCACTTCCTGATCGAGGGCGACCTGAACCCCGACAACAGCGACGTGGACAAGCTGTTCAT
CCAGCTGGTGCAGACCTACAACCAGCTGTTCGAGGAAAACCCCATCAACGCCAGCGGCGTGGACGCCAAG
GCCATCCTGTCTGCCAGACTGAGCAAGAGCAGACGGCTGGAAAATCTGATCGCCCAGCTGCCCGGCGAGA
AGAAGAATGGCCTGTTCGGAAACCTGATTGCCCTGAGCCTGGGCCTGACCCCCAACTTCAAGAGCAACTT
CGACCTGGCCGAGGATGCCAAACTGCAGCTGAGCAAGGACACCTACGACGACGACCTGGACAACCTGCTG
GCCCAGATCGGCGACCAGTACGCCGACCTGTTTCTGGCCGCCAAGAACCTGTCCGACGCCATCCTGCTGA
GCGACATCCTGAGAGTGAACACCGAGATCACCAAGGCCCCCCTGAGCGCCTCTATGATCAAGAGATACGA
CGAGCACCACCAGGACCTGACCCTGCTGAAAGCTCTCGTGCGGCAGCAGCTGCCTGAGAAGTACAAAGAG
ATTTTCTTCGACCAGAGCAAGAACGGCTACGCCGGCTACATTGACGGCGGAGCCAGCCAGGAAGAGTTCT
ACAAGTTCATCAAGCCCATCCTGGAAAAGATGGACGGCACCGAGGAACTGCTCGTGAAGCTGAACAGAGA
GGACCTGCTGCGGAAGCAGCGGACCTTCGACAACGGCAGCATCCCCCACCAGATCCACCTGGGAGAGCTG
CACGCCATTCTGCGGCGGCAGGAAGATTTTTACCCATTCCTGAAGGACAACCGGGAAAAGATCGAGAAGA
TCCTGACCTTCCGCATCCCCTACTACGTGGGCCCTCTGGCCAGGGGAAACAGCAGATTCGCCTGGATGAC
CAGAAAGAGCGAGGAAACCATCACCCCCTGGAACTTCGAGGAAGTGGTGGACAAGGGCGCTTCCGCCCAG
AGCTTCATCGAGCGGATGACCAACTTCGATAAGAACCTGCCCAACGAGAAGGTGCTGCCCAAGCACAGCC
TGCTGTACGAGTACTTCACCGTGTATAACGAGCTGACCAAAGTGAAATACGTGACCGAGGGAATGAGAAA
GCCCGCCTTCCTGAGCGGCGAGCAGAAAAAGGCCATCGTGGACCTGCTGTTCAAGACCAACCGGAAAGTG
ACCGTGAAGCAGCTGAAAGAGGACTACTTCAAGAAAATCGAGTGCTTCGACTCCGTGGAAATCTCCGGCG
TGGAAGATCGGTTCAACGCCTCCCTGGGCACATACCACGATCTGCTGAAAATTATCAAGGACAAGGACTT
CCTGGACAATGAGGAAAACGAGGACATTCTGGAAGATATCGTGCTGACCCTGACACTGTTTGAGGACAGA
GAGATGATCGAGGAACGGCTGAAAACCTATGCCCACCTGTTCGACGACAAAGTGATGAAGCAGCTGAAGC
GGCGGAGATACACCGGCTGGGGCAGGCTGAGCCGGAAGCTGATCAACGGCATCCGGGACAAGCAGTCCGG
CAAGACAATCCTGGATTTCCTGAAGTCCGACGGCTTCGCCAACAGAAACTTCATGCAGCTGATCCACGAC
GACAGCCTGACCTTTAAAGAGGACATCCAGAAAGCCCAGGTGTCCGGCCAGGGCGATAGCCTGCACGAGC
ACATTGCCAATCTGGCCGGCAGCCCCGCCATTAAGAAGGGCATCCTGCAGACAGTGAAGGTGGTGGACGA
GCTCGTGAAAGTGATGGGCCGGCACAAGCCCGAGAACATCGTGATCGAAATGGCCAGAGAGAACCAGACC
ACCCAGAAGGGACAGAAGAACAGCCGCGAGAGAATGAAGCGGATCGAAGAGGGCATCAAAGAGCTGGGCA
GCCAGATCCTGAAAGAACACCCCGTGGAAAACACCCAGCTGCAGAACGAGAAGCTGTACCTGTACTACCT
GCAGAATGGGCGGGATATGTACGTGGACCAGGAACTGGACATCAACCGGCTGTCCGACTACGATGTGGAC
CATATCGTGCCTCAGAGCTTTCTGAAGGACGACTCCATCGACAACAAGGTGCTGACCAGAAGCGACAAGA
ACCGGGGCAAGAGCGACAACGTGCCCTCCGAAGAGGTCGTGAAGAAGATGAAGAACTACTGGCGGCAGCT
GCTGAACGCCAAGCTGATTACCCAGAGAAAGTTCGACAATCTGACCAAGGCCGAGAGAGGCGGCCTGAGC
GAACTGGATAAGGCCGGCTTCATCAAGAGACAGCTGGTGGAAACCCGGCAGATCACAAAGCACGTGGCAC
AGATCCTGGACTCCCGGATGAACACTAAGTACGACGAGAATGACAAGCTGATCCGGGAAGTGAAAGTGAT
CACCCTGAAGTCCAAGCTGGTGTCCGATTTCCGGAAGGATTTCCAGTTTTACAAAGTGCGCGAGATCAAC
AACTACCACCACGCCCACGACGCCTACCTGAACGCCGTCGTGGGAACCGCCCTGATCAAAAAGTACCCTA
AGCTGGAAAGCGAGTTCGTGTACGGCGACTACAAGGTGTACGACGTGCGGAAGATGATCGCCAAGAGCGA
GCAGGAAATCGGCAAGGCTACCGCCAAGTACTTCTTCTACAGCAACATCATGAACTTTTTCAAGACCGAG
ATTACCCTGGCCAACGGCGAGATCCGGAAGCGGCCTCTGATCGAGACAAACGGCGAAACCGGGGAGATCG
TGTGGGATAAGGGCCGGGATTTTGCCACCGTGCGGAAAGTGCTGAGCATGCCCCAAGTGAATATCGTGAA
AAAGACCGAGGTGCAGACAGGCGGCTTCAGCAAAGAGTCTATCCTGCCCAAGAGGAACAGCGATAAGCTG
ATCGCCAGAAAGAAGGACTGGGACCCTAAGAAGTACGGCGGCTTCGACAGCCCCACCGTGGCCTATTCTG
TGCTGGTGGTGGCCAAAGTGGAAAAGGGCAAGTCCAAGAAACTGAAGAGTGTGAAAGAGCTGCTGGGGAT
CACCATCATGGAAAGAAGCAGCTTCGAGAAGAATCCCATCGACTTTCTGGAAGCCAAGGGCTACAAAGAA
GTGAAAAAGGACCTGATCATCAAGCTGCCTAAGTACTCCCTGTTCGAGCTGGAAAACGGCCGGAAGAGAA
TGCTGGCCTCTGCCGGCGAACTGCAGAAGGGAAACGAACTGGCCCTGCCCTCCAAATATGTGAACTTCCT
GTACCTGGCCAGCCACTATGAGAAGCTGAAGGGCTCCCCCGAGGATAATGAGCAGAAACAGCTGTTTGTG
GAACAGCACAAGCACTACCTGGACGAGATCATCGAGCAGATCAGCGAGTTCTCCAAGAGAGTGATCCTGG
CCGACGCTAATCTGGACAAAGTGCTGTCCGCCTACAACAAGCACCGGGATAAGCCCATCAGAGAGCAGGC
CGAGAATATCATCCACCTGTTTACCCTGACCAATCTGGGAGCCCCTGCCGCCTTCAAGTACTTTGACACC
ACCATCGACCGGAAGAGGTACACCAGCACCAAAGAGGTGCTGGACGCCACCCTGATCCACCAGAGCATCA
CCGGCCTGTACGAGACACGGATCGACCTGTCTCAGCTGGGAGGCGACAAGCGACCTGCCGCCACAAAGAA
GGCTGGACAGGCTAAGAAGAAGAAAGATTACAAAGACGATGACGATAAGGGATCCGGCGCAACAAACTTC
TCTCTGCTGAAACAAGCCGGAGATGTCGAAGAGAATCCTGGACCGACCGAGTACAAGCCCACGGTGCGCC
TCGCCACCCGCGACGACGTCCCCAGGGCCGTACGCACCCTCGCCGCCGCGTTCGCCGACTACCCCGCCAC
GCGCCACACCGTCGATCCGGACCGCCACATCGAGCGGGTCACCGAGCTGCAAGAACTCTTCCTCACGCGC
GTCGGGCTCGACATCGGCAAGGTGTGGGTCGCGGACGACGGCGCCGCGGTGGCGGTCTGGACCACGCCGG
AGAGCGTCGAAGCGGGGGCGGTGTTCGCCGAGATCGGCCCGCGCATGGCCGAGTTGAGCGGTTCCCGGCT
GGCCGCGCAGCAACAGATGGAAGGCCTCCTGGCGCCGCACCGGCCCAAGGAGCCCGCGTGGTTCCTGGCC
ACCGTCGGAGTCTCGCCCGACCACCAGGGCAAGGGTCTGGGCAGCGCCGTCGTGCTCCCCGGAGTGGAGG
CGGCCGAGCGCGCCGGGGTGCCCGCCTTCCTGGAGACCTCCGCGCCCCGCAACCTCCCCTTCTACGAGCG
GCTCGGCTTCACCGTCACCGCCGACGTCGAGGTGCCCGAAGGACCGCGCACCTGGTGCATGACCCGCAAG
CCCGGTGCCTGAACGCGTTAAGTCGACAATCAACCTCTGGATTACAAAATTTGTGAAAGATTGACTGGTA
TTCTTAACTATGTTGCTCCTTTTACGCTATGTGGATACGCTGCTTTAATGCCTTTGTATCATGCTATTGC
TTCCCGTATGGCTTTCATTTTCTCCTCCTTGTATAAATCCTGGTTGCTGTCTCTTTATGAGGAGTTGTGG
CCCGTTGTCAGGCAACGTGGCGTGGTGTGCACTGTGTTTGCTGACGCAACCCCCACTGGTTGGGGCATTG
CCACCACCTGTCAGCTCCTTTCCGGGACTTTCGCTTTCCCCCTCCCTATTGCCACGGCGGAACTCATCGC
CGCCTGCCTTGCCCGCTGCTGGACAGGGGCTCGGCTGTTGGGCACTGACAATTCCGTGGTGTTGTCGGGG
AAATCATCGTCCTTTCCTTGGCTGCTCGCCTGTGTTGCCACCTGGATTCTGCGCGGGACGTCCTTCTGCT
ACGTCCCTTCGGCCCTCAATCCAGCGGACCTTCCTTCCCGCGGCCTGCTGCCGGCTCTGCGGCCTCTTCC
GCGTCTTCGCCTTCGCCCTCAGACGAGTCGGATCTCCCTTTGGGCCGCCTCCCCGCGTCGACTTTAAGAC
CAATGACTTACAAGGCAGCTGTAGATCTTAGCCACTTTTTAAAAGAAAAGGGGGGACTGGAAGGGCTAAT
TCACTCCCAACGAAGACAAGATCTGCTTTTTGCTTGTACTGGGTCTCTCTGGTTAGACCAGATCTGAGCC
TGGGAGCTCTCTGGCTAACTAGGGAACCCACTGCTTAAGCCTCAATAAAGCTTGCCTTGAGTGCTTCAAG
TAGTGTGTGCCCGTCTGTTGTGTGACTCTGGTAACTAGAGATCCCTCAGACCCTTTTAGTCAGTGTGGAA
AATCTCTAGCAGGGCCCGTTTAAACCCGCTGATCAGCCTCGACTGTGCCTTCTAGTTGCCAGCCATCTGT
TGTTTGCCCCTCCCCCGTGCCTTCCTTGACCCTGGAAGGTGCCACTCCCACTGTCCTTTCCTAATAAAAT
GAGGAAATTGCATCGCATTGTCTGAGTAGGTGTCATTCTATTCTGGGGGGTGGGGTGGGGCAGGACAGCA
AGGGGGAGGATTGGGAAGACAATAGCAGGCATGCTGGGGATGCGGTGGGCTCTATGGCTTCTGAGGCGGA
AAGAACCAGCTGGGGCTCTAGGGGGTATCCCC
[124 nt withheld, positions 9063-9186]
C
[91 nt withheld, positions 9188-9278]
A
[49 nt withheld, positions 9280-9328]
CCTTTGACGTTGGAGTCCACGTTCTTT
[37 nt withheld, positions 9356-9392]
ACCCTATCTCGGTCTATTCTTTTGATTTATAAGGGATTTTGCCGATTTCGGCCTATTGGTTAAAAAATGA
GCTGATTTAACAAAAATTTAACGCGAATTAATTCTGTGGAATGTGTGTCAGTTAGGGTGTGGAAAGTCCC
CAGGCTCCCCAGCAGGCAGAAGTATGCAAAGCATGCATCTCAATTAGTCAGCAACCAGGTGTGGAAAGTC
CCCAGGCTCCCCAGCAGGCAGAAGTATGCAAAGCATGCATCTCAATTAGTCAGCAACCATAGTCCCGCCC
CTAACTCCGCCCATCCCGCCCCTAACTCCGCCCAGTTCCGCCCATTCTCCGCCCCATGGCTGACTAATTT
TTTTTATTTATGCAGAGGCCGAGGCCGCCTCTGCCTCTGAGCTATTCCAGAAGTAGTGAGGAGGCTTTTT
TGGAGGCCTAGGCTTTTGCAAAAAGCTCCCGGGAGCTTGTATATCCATTTTCGGATCTGATCAGCACGTG
TTGACAATTAATCATCGGCATAGTATATCGGCATAGTATAATACGACAAGGTGAGGAACTAAACCATGGC
CAAGTTGACCAGTGCCGTTCCGGTGCTCACCGCGCGCGACGTCGCCGGAGCGGTCGAGTTCTGGACCGAC
CGGCTCGGGTTCTCCCGGGACTTCGTGGAGGACGACTTCGCCGGTGTGGTCCGGGACGACGTGACCCTGT
TCATCAGCGCGGTCCAGGACCAGGTGGTGCCGGACAACACCCTGGCCTGGGTGTGGGTGCGCGGCCTGGA
CGAGCTGTACGCCGAGTGGTCGGAGGTCGTGTCCACGAACTTCCGGGACGCCTCCGGGCCGGCCATGACC
GAGATCGGCGAGCAGCCGTGGGGGCGGGAGTTCGCCCTGCGCGACCCGGCCGGCAACTGCGTGCACTTCG
TGGCCGAGGAGCAGGACTGACACGTGCTACGAGATTTCGATTCCACCGCCGCCTTCTATGAAAGGTTGGG
CTTCGGAATCGTTTTCCGGGACGCCGGCTGGATGATCCTCCAGCGCGGGGATCTCATGCTGGAGTTCTTC
GCCCACCCCAACTTGTTTATTGCAGCTTATAATGGTTACAAATAAAGCAATAGCATCACAAATTTCACAA
ATAAAGCATTTTTTTCACTGCATTCTAGTTGTGGTTTGTCCAAACTCATCAATGTATCTTATCATGTCTG
TATACCGTCGACCTCTAGCTAGAGCTTGGCGTAATCATGGTCATAGCTGTTTCCTGTGTGAAATTGTTAT
CCGCTCACAATTCCACACAACATACGAGCCGGAAGCATAAAGTGTAAAGCCTGGGGTGCCTAATGAGTGA
GCTAACTCACATTAATTGCGTTGCGCTCACTGCCCGCTTTCCAGTCGGGAAACCTGTCGTGCCAGCTGCA
TTAATGAATCGGCCAACGCGCGGGGAGAGGCGGTTTGCGTATTGGGCGCTCTTCCGCTTCCTCGCTCACT
GACTCGCTGCGCTCGGTCGTTCGGCTGCGGCGAGCGGTATCAGCTCACTCAAAGGCGGTAATACGGTTAT
CCACAGAATCAGGGGATAACGCAGGAAAGAACATGTGAGCAAAAGGCCAGCAAAAGGCCAGGAACCGTAA
AAAGGCCGCGTTGCTGGCGTTTTTCCATAGGCTCCGCCCCCCTGACGAGCATCACAAAAATCGACGCTCA
AGTCAGAGGTGGCGAAACCCGACAGGACTATAAAGATACCAGGCGTTTCCCCCTGGAAGCTCCCTCGTGC
GCTCTCCTGTTCCGACCCTGCCGCTTACCGGATACCTGTCCGCCTTTCTCCCTTCGGGAAGCGTGGCGCT
TTCTCATAGCTCACGCTGTAGGTATCTCAGTTCGGTGTAGGTCGTTCGCTCCAAGCTGGGCTGTGTGCAC
GAACCCCCCGTTCAGCCCGACCGCTGCGCCTTATCCGGTAACTATCGTCTTGAGTCCAACCCGGTAAGAC
ACGACTTATCGCCACTGGCAGCAGCCACTGGTAACAGGATTAGCAGAGCGAGGTATGTAGGCGGTGCTAC
AGAGTTCTTGAAGTGGTGGCCTAACTACGGCTACACTAGAAGAACAGTATTTGGTATCTGCGCTCTGCTG
AAGCCAGTTACCTTCGGAAAAAGAGTTGGTAGCTCTTGATCCGGCAAACAAACCACCGCTGGTAGCGGTG
GTTTTTTTGTTTGCAAGCAGCAGATTACGCGCAGAAAAAAAGGATCTCAAGAAGATCCTTTGATCTTTTC
TACGGGGTCTGACGCTCAGTGGAACGAAAACTCACGTTAAGGGATTTTGGTCATGAGATTATCAAAAAGG
ATCTTCACCTAGATCCTTTTAAATTAAAAATGAAGTTTTAAATCAATCTAAAGTATATATGAGTAAACTT
GGTCTGACAGTTACCAATGCTTAATCAGTGAGGCACCTATCTCAGCGATCTGTCTATTTCGTTCATCCAT
AGTTGCCTGACTCCCCGTCGTGTAGATAACTACGATACGGGAGGGCTTACCATCTGGCCCCAGTGCTGCA
ATGATACCGCGAGACCCACGCTCACCGGCTCCAGATTTATCAGCAATAAACCAGCCAGCCGGAAGGGCCG
AGCGCAGAAGTGGTCCTGCAACTTTATCCGCCTCCATCCAGTCTATTAATTGTTGCCGGGAAGCTAGAGT
AAGTAGTTCGCCAGTTAATAGTTTGCGCAACGTTGTTGCCATTGCTACAGGCATCGTGGTGTCACGCTCG
TCGTTTGGTATGGCTTCATTCAGCTCCGGTTCCCAACGATCAAGGCGAGTTACATGATCCCCCATGTTGT
GCAAAAAAGCGGTTAGCTCCTTCGGTCCTCCGATCGTTGTCAGAAGTAAGTTGGCCGCAGTGTTATCACT
CATGGTTATGGCAGCACTGCATAATTCTCTTACTGTCATGCCATCCGTAAGATGCTTTTCTGTGACTGGT
GAGTACTCAACCAAGTCATTCTGAGAATAGTGTATGCGGCGACCGAGTTGCTCTTGCCCGGCGTCAATAC
GGGATAATACCGCGCCACATAGCAGAACTTTAAAAGTGCTCATCATTGGAAAACGTTCTTCGGGGCGAAA
ACTCTCAAGGATCTTACCGCTGTTGAGATCCAGTTCGATGTAACCCACTCGTGCACCCAACTGATCTTCA
GCATCTTTTACTTTCACCAGCGTTTCTGGGTGAGCAAAAACAGGAAGGCAAAATGCCGCAAAAAAGGGAA
TAAGGGCGACACGGAAATGTTGAATACTCATACTCTTCCTTTTTCAATATTATTGAAGCATTTATCAGGG
TTATTGTCTCATGAGCGGATACATATTTGAATGTATTTAGAAAAATAAACAAATAGGGGTTCCGCGCACA
TTTCCCCGAAAAGTGCCACCTGACGTCGACGGATCGGGAGATCTCCCGATCCCCTATGGTGCACTCTCAG
TACAATCTGCTCTGATGCCGCATAGTTAAGCCAGTATCTGCTCCCTGCTTGTGTGTTGGAGGTCGCTGAG
TAGTGCGCGAGCAAAATTTAAGCTACAACAAGGCAAGGCTTGACCGACAATTGCATGAAGAATCTGCTTA
GGGTTAGGCGTTTTGCGCTGCTTCGCGATGTACGGGCCAGATATACGCGTT
